>Addgene plasmid #153423 | pMIII-Neo-mChe | addgene full sequence | sequence record 306234 | Addgene NGS Result
TGGAGGTTCCACCGAGATTTGGAGACCCCTGCCCAGGGACCACCGACCCCCCCGCCGGGAGGTAAGCTGG
CCAGCGGTCGTTTCGTGTCTGTCTCTGTCTTTGTGCGTGTTTGTGCCGGCATCTAATGTTTGCGCCTGCG
TCTGTACTAGTTAGCTAACTAGCTCTGTATCTGGCGGACCCGTGGTGGAACTGACGAGTTCTGAACACCC
GGCCGCAACCCTGGGAGACGTCCCAGGGACTTTGGGGGCCGTTTTTGTGGCCCGACCTGAGGAAGGGAGT
CGATGTGGAATCCGACCCCGTCAGGATATGTGGTTCTGGTAGGAGACGAGAACCTAAAACAGTTCCCGCC
TCCGTCTGAATTTTTGCTTTCGGTTTGGAACCGAAGCCGCGCGTCTTGTCTGCTGCAGCGCTGCAGCATC
GTTCTGTGTTGTCTCTGTCTGACTGTGTTTCTGTATTTGTCTGAAAATTAGGGCCAGACTGTTACCACTC
CCTTAAGTTTGACCTTAGGTCACTGGAAAGATGTCGAGCGGATCGCTCACAACCAGTCGGTAGATGTCAA
GAAGAGACGTTGGGTTACCTTCTGCTCTGCAGAATGGCCAACCTTTAACGTCGGATGGCCGCGAGACGGC
ACCTTTAACCGAGACCTCATCACCCAGGTTAAGATCAAGGTCTTTTCACCTGGCCCGCATGGACACCCAG
ACCAGGTCCCCTACATCGTGACCTGGGAAGCCTTGGCTTTTGACCCCCCTCCCTGGGTCAAGCCCTTTGT
ACACCCTAAGCCTCCGCCTCCTCTTCCTCCATCCGCCCCGTCTCTCCCCCTTGAACCTCCTCGTTCGACC
CCGCCTCGATCCTCCCTTTATCCAGCCCTCACTCCTTCTCTAGGCGCCGGAATTCAGCCACCATGGTGAG
CAAGGGCGAGGAGGATAACATGGCCATCATCAAGGAGTTCATGCGCTTCAAGGTGCACATGGAGGGCTCC
GTGAACGGCCACGAGTTCGAGATCGAGGGCGAGGGCGAGGGCCGCCCCTACGAGGGCACCCAGACCGCCA
AGCTGAAGGTGACCAAGGGTGGCCCCCTGCCCTTCGCCTGGGACATCCTGTCCCCTCAGTTCATGTACGG
CTCCAAGGCCTACGTGAAGCACCCCGCCGACATCCCCGACTACTTGAAGCTGTCCTTCCCCGAGGGCTTC
AAGTGGGAGCGCGTGATGAACTTCGAGGACGGCGGCGTGGTGACCGTGACCCAGGACTCCTCCCTCCAGG
ACGGCGAGTTCATCTACAAGGTGAAGCTGCGCGGCACCAACTTCCCCTCCGACGGCCCCGTAATGCAGAA
GAAGACCATGGGCTGGGAGGCCTCCTCCGAGCGGATGTACCCCGAGGACGGCGCCCTGAAGGGCGAGATC
AAGCAGAGGCTGAAGCTGAAGGACGGCGGCCACTACGACGCTGAGGTCAAGACCACCTACAAGGCCAAGA
AGCCCGTGCAGCTGCCCGGCGCCTACAACGTCAACATCAAGTTGGACATCACCTCCCACAACGAGGACTA
CACCATCGTGGAACAGTACGAACGCGCCGAGGGCCGCCACTCCACCGGCGGCATGGACGAGCTGTACAAG
TAACTCGAGCGGGATCAATTCCGCCCCCCCCCTAACGTTACTGGCCGAAGCCGCTTGGAATAAGGCCGGT
GTGCGTTTGTCTATATGTTATTTTCCACCATATTGCCGTCTTTTGGCAATGTGAGGGCCCGGAAACCTGG
CCCTGTCTTCTTGACGAGCATTCCTAGGGGTCTTTCCCCTCTCGCCAAAGGAATGCAAGGTCTGTTGAAT
GTCGTGAAGGAAGCAGTTCCTCTGGAAGCTTCTTGAAGACAAACAACGTCTGTAGCGACCCTTTGCAGGC
AGCGGAACCCCCCACCTGGCGACAGGTGCCTCTGCGGCCAAAAGCCACGTGTATAAGATACACCTGCAAA
GGCGGCACAACCCCAGTGCCACGTTGTGAGTTGGATAGTTGTGGAAAGAGTCAAATGGCTCTCCTCAAGC
GTATTCAACAAGGGGCTGAAGGATGCCCAGAAGGTACCCCATTGTATGGGATCTGATCTGGGGCCTCGGT
GCACATGCTTTACATGTGTTTAGTCGAGGTTAAAAAAACGTCTAGGCCCCCCGAACCACGGGGACGTGGT
TTTCCTTTGAAAAACACGATAATACCATGAACCATGGGATCGGCCATTGAACAAGATGGATTGCACGCAG
GTTCTCCGGCCGCTTGGGTGGAGAGGCTATTCGGCTATGACTGGGCACAACAGACAATCGGCTGCTCTGA
TGCCGCCGTGTTCCGGCTGTCAGCGCAGGGGCGCCCGGTTCTTTTTGTCAAGACCGACCTGTCCGGTGCC
CTGAATGAACTGCAGGACGAGGCAGCGCGGCTATCGTGGCTGGCCACGACGGGCGTTCCTTGCGCAGCTG
TGCTCGACGTTGTCACTGAAGCGGGAAGGGACTGGCTGCTATTGGGCGAAGTGCCGGGGCAGGATCTCCT
GTCATCTCACCTTGCTCCTGCCGAGAAAGTATCCATCATGGCTGATGCAATGCGGCGGCTGCATACGCTT
GATCCGGCTACCTGCCCATTCGACCACCAAGCGAAACATCGCATCGAGCGAGCACGTACTCGGATGGAAG
CCGGTCTTGTCGATCAGGATGATCTGGACGAAGAGCATCAGGGGCTCGCGCCAGCCGAACTGTTCGCCAG
GCTCAAGGCGCGCATGCCCGACGGCGAGGATCTCGTCGTGACCCATGGCGATGCCTGCTTGCCGAATATC
ATGGTGGAAAATGGCCGCTTTTCTGGATTCATCGACTGTGGCCGGCTGGGTGTGGCGGACCGCTATCAGG
ACATAGCGTTGGCTACCCGTGATATTGCTGAAGAGCTTGGCGGCGAATGGGCTGACCGCTTCCTCGTGCT
TTACGGTATCGCCGCTCCCGATTCGCAGCGCATCGCCTTCTATCGCCTTCTTGACGAGTTCTTCTGAGTC
GACCTGCAGGCATGCAAGCTTCAGGTAGCCGGCTAACGTTAACAACCGGTACCTCTAGAACTATAGCTAG
CATGCGCAAATTTAAAGCGCTGATATCGATAAAATAAAAGATTTTATTTAGTCTCCAGAAAAAGGGGGGA
ATGAAAGACCCCACCTGTAGGTTTGGCAAGCTAGCTTAAGTAACGCCATTTTGCAAGGCATGGAAAATAC
ATAACTGAGAATAGAGAAGTTCAGATCAAGGTTAGGAACAGAGAGACAGCAGAATATGGGCCAAACAGGA
TATCTGTGGTAAGCAGTTCCTGCCCCGGCTCAGGGCCAAGAACAGATGGTCCCCAGATGCGGTCCCGCCC
TCAGCAGTTTCTAGAGAACCATCAGATGTTTCCAGGGTGCCCCAAGGACCTGAAATGACCCTGTGCCTTA
TTTGAACTAACCAATCAGTTCGCTTCTCGCTTCTGTTCGCGCGCTTCTGCTCCCCGAGCTCAATAAAAGA
GCCCACAACCCCTCACTCGGCGCGCCAGTCCTCCGATAGACTGCGTCGCCCGGGTACCCGTGTATCCAAT
AAACCCTCTTGCAGTTGCATCCGACTTGTGGTCTCGCTGTTCCTTGGGAGGGTCTCCTCTGAGTGATTGA
CTACCCGTCAGCGGGGGTCTTTCATGGGTAACAGTTTCTTGAAGTTGGAGAACAACATTCTGAGGGTAGG
AGTCGAATATTAAGTAATCCTGACTCAATTAGCCACTGTTTTGAATCCACATACTCCAATACTCCTGAAA
TAGTTCATTATGGACAGCGCAGAAAGAGCTGGGGAGAATTGTGAAATTGTTATCCGCTCACAATTCCACA
CAACATACGAGCCGGAAGCATAAAGTGTAAAGCCTGGGGTGCCTAATGAGTGAGCTAACTCACATTAATT
GCGTTGCGCTCACTGCCCGCTTTCCAGTCGGGAAACCTGTCGTGCCAGCTGCATTAATGAATCGGCCAAC
GCGCGGGGAGAGGCGGTTTGCGTATTGGGCGCTCTTCCGCTTCCTCGCTCACTGACTCGCTGCGCTCGGT
CGTTCGGCTGCGGCGAGCGGTATCAGCTCACTCAAAGGCGGTAATACGGTTATCCACAGAATCAGGGGAT
AACGCAGGAAAGAACATGTGAGCAAAAGGCCAGCAAAAGGCCAGGAACCGTAAAAAGGCCGCGTTGCTGG
CGTTTTTCCATAGGCTCCGCCCCCCTGACGAGCATCACAAAAATCGACGCTCAAGTCAGAGGTGGCGAAA
CCCGACAGGACTATAAAGATACCAGGCGTTTCCCCCTGGAAGCTCCCTCGTGCGCTCTCCTGTTCCGACC
CTGCCGCTTACCGGATACCTGTCCGCCTTTCTCCCTTCGGGAAGCGTGGCGCTTTCTCATAGCTCACGCT
GTAGGTATCTCAGTTCGGTGTAGGTCGTTCGCTCCAAGCTGGGCTGTGTGCACGAACCCCCCGTTCAGCC
CGACCGCTGCGCCTTATCCGGTAACTATCGTCTTGAGTCCAACCCGGTAAGACACGACTTATCGCCACTG
GCAGCAGCCACTGGTAACAGGATTAGCAGAGCGAGGTATGTAGGCGGTGCTACAGAGTTCTTGAAGTGGT
GGCCTAACTACGGCTACACTAGAAGAACAGTATTTGGTATCTGCGCTCTGCTGAAGCCAGTTACCTTCGG
AAAAAGAGTTGGTAGCTCTTGATCCGGCAAACAAACCACCGCTGGTAGCGGTGGTTTTTTTGTTTGCAAG
CAGCAGATTACGCGCAGAAAAAAAGGATCTCAAGAAGATCCTTTGATCTTTTCTACGGGGTCTGACGCTC
AGTGGAACGAAAACTCACGTTAAGGGATTTTGGTCATGAGATTATCAAAAAGGATCTTCACCTAGATCCT
TTTAAATTAAAAATGAAGTTTTAAATCAATCTAAAGTATATATGAGTAAACTTGGTCTGACAGTTACCAA
TGCTTAATCAGTGAGGCACCTATCTCAGCGATCTGTCTATTTCGTTCATCCATAGTTGCCTGACTCCCCG
TCGTGTAGATAACTACGATACGGGAGGGCTTACCATCTGGCCCCAGTGCTGCAATGATACCGCGAGACCC
ACGCTCACCGGCTCCAGATTTATCAGCAATAAACCAGCCAGCCGGAAGGGCCGAGCGCAGAAGTGGTCCT
GCAACTTTATCCGCCTCCATCCAGTCTATTAATTGTTGCCGGGAAGCTAGAGTAAGTAGTTCGCCAGTTA
ATAGTTTGCGCAACGTTGTTGCCATTGCTACAGGCATCGTGGTGTCACGCTCGTCGTTTGGTATGGCTTC
ATTCAGCTCCGGTTCCCAACGATCAAGGCGAGTTACATGATCCCCCATGTTGTGCAAAAAAGCGGTTAGC
TCCTTCGGTCCTCCGATCGTTGTCAGAAGTAAGTTGGCCGCAGTGTTATCACTCATGGTTATGGCAGCAC
TGCATAATTCTCTTACTGTCATGCCATCCGTAAGATGCTTTTCTGTGACTGGTGAGTACTCAACCAAGTC
ATTCTGAGAATAGTGTATGCGGCGACCGAGTTGCTCTTGCCCGGCGTCAATACGGGATAATACCGCGCCA
CATAGCAGAACTTTAAAAGTGCTCATCATTGGAAAACGTTCTTCGGGGCGAAAACTCTCAAGGATCTTAC
CGCTGTTGAGATCCAGTTCGATGTAACCCACTCGTGCACCCAACTGATCTTCAGCATCTTTTACTTTCAC
CAGCGTTTCTGGGTGAGCAAAAACAGGAAGGCAAAATGCCGCAAAAAAGGGAATAAGGGCGACACGGAAA
TGTTGAATACTCATACTCTTCCTTTTTCAATATTATTGAAGCATTTATCAGGGTTATTGTCTCATGAGCG
GATACATATTTGAATGTATTTAGAAAAATAAACAAATAGGGGTTCCGCGCACATTTCCCCGAAAAGTGCC
ACCTGACGTCTAAGAAACCATTATTATCATGACATTAACCTATAAAAATAGGCGTATCACGAGGCCCTTT
CGTCTCGCGCGTTTCGGTGATGACGGTGAAAACCTCTGACACATGCAGCTCCCGGAGACGGTCACAGCTT
GTCTGTAAGCGGATGCCGGGAGCAGACAAGCCCGTCAGGGCGCGTCAGCGGGTGTTGGCGGGTGTCGGGG
CTGGCTTAACTATGCGGCATCAGAGCAGATTGTACTGAGAGTGCACCATATGCGGTGTGAAATACCGCAC
AGATGCGTAAGGAGAAAATACCGCATCAGGCGCCATTCGCCATTCAGGCTGCGCAACTGTTGGGAAGGGC
GATCGGTGCGGGCCTCTTCGCTATTACGCCAGCTGGCGAAAGGGGGATGTGCTGCAAGGCGATTAAGTTG
GGTAACGCCAGGGTTTTCCCAGTCACGACGTTGTAAAACGACGGCGCAAGGAATGGTGCATGCAAGGAGA
TGGCGCCCAACAGTCCCCCGGCCACGGGGCCTGCCACCATACCCACGCCGAAACAAGCGCTCATGAGCCC
GAAGTGGCGAGCCCGATCTTCCCCATCGGTGATGTCGGCGATATAGGCGCCAGCAACCGCACCTGTGGCG
CCGGTGATGCCGGCCACGATGCGTCCGGCGTAGAGGCGATTAGTCCAATTTGTTAAAGACAGGATATCAG
TGGTCCAGGCTCTAGTTTTGACTCAACAATATCACCAGCTGAAGCCTATAGAGTACGAGCCATAGATAAA
ATAAAAGATTTTATTTAGTCTCCAGAAAAAGGGGGGAATGAAAGACCCCACCTGTAGGTTTGGCAAGCTA
GCTTAAGTAACGCCATTTTGCAAGGCATGGAAAATACATAACTGAGAATAGAGAAGTTCAGATCAAGGTT
AGGAACAGAGAGACAGCAGAATATGGGCCAAACAGGATATCTGTGGTAAGCAGTTCCTGCCCCGGCTCAG
GGCCAAGAACAGATGGTCCCCAGATGCGGTCCCGCCCTCAGCAGTTTCTAGAGAACCATCAGATGTTTCC
AGGGTGCCCCAAGGACCTGAAATGACCCTGTGCCTTATTTGAACTAACCAATCAGTTCGCTTCTCGCTTC
TGTTCGCGCGCTTCTGCTCCCCGAGCTCAATAAAAGAGCCCACAACCCCTCACTCGGCGCGCCAGTCCTC
CGATAGACTGCGTCGCCCGGGTACCCGTATTCCCAATAAAGCCTCTTGCTGTTTGCATCCGAATCGTGGA
CTCGCTGATCCTTGGGAGGGTCTCCTCAGATTGATTGACTGCCCACCTCGGGGGTCTTTCATT
Features (pLannotate 1.2.2; 20 found; start..end, strand, type, name):
     64..405     +  misc_feature   MESV Ψ: packaging signal of murine embryonic stem cell virus
    472..888     +  CDS            gag (truncated): truncated Moloney murine leukemia virus (MMLV) gag gene lacking the start codon
    903..1610    +  CDS            mCherry: mCherry is a basic (constitutively fluorescent) red fluorescent protein published in 2004, derived from Discosoma sp.. It is reported to be a very rapidly-maturing monomer with low acid sensitivity.
   1634..2194    +  misc_feature   IRES: internal ribosome entry site (IRES) of the encephalomyocarditis virus (EMCV)
   2204..3007    +  CDS            NeoR/KanR: aminoglycoside phosphotransferase from Tn5; aph(3')-II (or nptII); confers resistance to neomycin, kanamycin, and G418 (Geneticin®)
   3006..3031    +  misc_feature   MCS (fragment): pUC18/19 multiple cloning site
   3151..3665    +  LTR            3' LTR: 3' long terminal repeat from murine embryonic stem cell virus
   3827..3843    -  protein_bind   lac operator: The lac repressor binds to the lac operator to inhibit transcription in E. coli. This inhibition can be relieved by adding lactose or isopropyl-β-D-thiogalactopyranoside (IPTG). lac repressor encoded by lacI
   3851..3881    -  promoter       lac promoter: promoter for the E. coli lac operon
   3896..3917    -  protein_bind   CAP binding site: CAP binding activates transcription in the presence of cAMP. E. coli catabolite activator protein
   3930..4022    -  CDS            lacI (fragment): lac repressor; lacI; The lac repressor binds to the lac operator to inhibit transcription in E. coli. This inhibition can be relieved by adding lactose or isopropyl-β-D-thiogalactopyranoside (IPTG).
   4205..4793    -  rep_origin     ori: high-copy-number ColE1/pMB1/pBR322/pUC origin of replication
   4964..5824    -  CDS            AmpR: β-lactamase; bla; confers resistance to ampicillin, carbenicillin, and related antibiotics
   5825..5929    -  promoter       AmpR promoter: bla
   6024..6059    +  CDS            rop (fragment): Rop protein, which maintains plasmids at low copy number; rop
   6161..6260    +  misc_feature   bom (fragment): basis of mobility region from pBR322
   6266..6415    -  CDS            lacZα (fragment): LacZα fragment of β-galactosidase; lacZ fragment
   6415..6616    -  CDS            TcR (fragment): tetracycline efflux protein; tet; confers resistance to tetracycline
   6617..6715    +  CDS            env (fragment): murine leukemia virus gPr80 envelope polyprotein precursor; env; proteolytically cleaved into gp70SU and p15TM subunits
   6757..7273    +  LTR            5' LTR: 5' long terminal repeat from murine embryonic stem cell virus
