[The description below was written by a language model from this plasmid's Addgene catalogue record and pLannotate feature annotations shown in this document.]
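Description:
pMIII-Neo-mChe is a 7,273-nt MSCV-type gammaretroviral expression vector built on the pMIII-Neo backbone and designed to deliver the red fluorescent protein mCherry into mammalian cells. In bacteria it is maintained as a high-copy plasmid through a ColE1/pUC-type origin and selected with ampicillin via the β-lactamase gene and its native promoter. The remainder of the bacterial backbone carries only non-functional remnants (fragments of lacI, lacZα, rop, bom and the tetracycline resistance gene, plus a lac promoter/operator), which are leftovers of earlier cloning vectors.

The retroviral unit is flanked by murine embryonic stem cell virus 5′ and 3′ long terminal repeats. The 5′ LTR serves as the promoter for the genomic transcript, and no separate internal promoter is annotated. Downstream lie the Ψ packaging signal and a truncated gag segment lacking its start codon, which together support efficient encapsidation of the RNA without producing Gag protein. As the vector itself contains only a short env fragment, the viral structural and enzymatic proteins must be supplied in trans by packaging cells. The 711-bp mCherry insert sits between retained EcoRI and XhoI sites and is followed by an EMCV IRES and the Tn5 neomycin phosphotransferase gene. This yields a single bicistronic message in which mCherry is translated cap-dependently and NeoR from the IRES. Transduced cells can therefore be enriched with G418 and tracked by red fluorescence. The associated publication concerns a multiplexed T cell stimulation assay based on activation reporters, which suggests the construct is used to label cell lines fluorescently, although the record does not detail its exact role.
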