Addgene plasmid #153423: pMIII-Neo-mChe
Purpose: Retroviral (MSCV) expression of mCherry fluorescent protein
Depositing lab: Maki Nakayama. Depositing organization: University of Colorado Denver and Anschutz Medical Campus. Publication: Multiplex T Cell Stimulation Assay Utilizing a T Cell Activation Reporter-Based Detection System. Mann SE, Zhou Z, Landry LG, Anderson AM, Alkanani AK, Fischer J, Peakman M, Mallone R, Campbell K, Michels AW, Nakayama M. Front Immunol. 2020 Apr 9;11:633. doi: 10.3389/fimmu.2020.00633. eCollection 2020. PubMed 32328071.
Backbone
  Vector backbone: pMIII-Neo
  Backbone manufacturer: Maki Nakayama
  Vector type: Mammalian Expression, Retroviral
  Selectable markers: Neomycin (select with G418)
Growth in bacteria
  Bacterial resistance: Ampicillin, 100 μg/mL
  Growth temperature: 37°C
  Growth strain: NEB Stable
  Copy number: High Copy
Gene/Insert
  Gene/Insert name: mCherry
  Species: Other
  Insert size (bp): 711
  Cloning method: Restriction Enzyme; 5′ cloning site EcoRI (not destroyed); 3′ cloning site XhoI (not destroyed)
  Sequencing primers: 5′ 5pMIG; 3′ 3pMIG3
Terms and licenses: Academic/Nonprofit Terms; Industry Terms: Not Available to Industry
Depositor comments: Second gene is neomycin-resistant gene
How to cite: pMIII-Neo-mChe was a gift from Maki Nakayama (Addgene plasmid # 153423 ; http://n2t.net/addgene:153423 ; RRID:Addgene_153423)
